Addgene plasmid #85430: pHR_Gal4UAS_humanIL-10_T2A_PDL1_PGK_mCherry
Purpose: [Edit] Lentiviral vector for Gal4 inducible human IL-10/PD-L1 with constitutive mCherry expression
Depositing lab: Wendell Lim. Depositing organization: University of California, San Francisco (UCSF). Publication: Engineering T Cells with Customized Therapeutic Response Programs Using Synthetic Notch Receptors. Roybal KT, Williams JZ, Morsut L, Rupp LJ, Kolinko I, Choe JH, Walker WJ, McNally KA, Lim WA. Cell. 2016 Oct 6;167(2):419-432.e16. doi: 10.1016/j.cell.2016.09.011. Epub 2016 Sep 29. PubMed 27693353.
Backbone
  Vector backbone: pHR SIN
  Vector type: Mammalian Expression, Lentiviral
Growth in bacteria
  Bacterial resistance: Ampicillin, 100 μg/mL
  Growth temperature: 37°C
  Growth strain: NEB Stable
  Copy number: High Copy
Gene/Insert
  Gene/Insert name: human IL-10 T2A PD-L1
Terms and licenses: Academic/Nonprofit Terms; Industry Terms: Not Available to Industry
How to cite: pHR_Gal4UAS_humanIL-10_T2A_PDL1_PGK_mCherry was a gift from Wendell Lim (Addgene plasmid # 85430 ; http://n2t.net/addgene:85430 ; RRID:Addgene_85430)
