[The description below was written by a language model from this plasmid's Addgene catalogue record and pLannotate feature annotations shown in this document.]
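Description:
pHR_Gal4UAS_humanIL-10_T2A_PDL1_PGK_mCherry is a self-inactivating HIV-1-based lentiviral transfer vector on the pHR SIN backbone, intended for stable transduction of mammalian cells. It is propagated in E. coli through a high-copy ColE1/pUC-type origin with ampicillin selection (AmpR). The backbone also carries remnants of older vector sequences outside the viral region, including an SV40 promoter with gpt fragments, SV40 small t and large T fragments, an SV40 poly(A) signal, and partial TcR, rop and lacI sequences. The lentiviral portion runs from a truncated 5' LTR through the Ψ packaging signal, a gag fragment, the Rev response element and cPPT/CTS, and ends with a WPRE and a ΔU3 3' LTR. These elements support packaging of the genome, Rev-dependent export, efficient nuclear import and enhanced transcript expression, while the ΔU3 deletion silences the LTR promoter after integration.

The payload has two units. The first is an inducible cassette in which, according to the name and stated purpose, Gal4 UAS sites drive expression. The feature table annotates only a minimal CMV promoter fragment just upstream of the coding region and does not call the UAS repeats themselves. This cassette encodes human IL-10 followed by PD-L1 (CD274). The short unannotated gap between the two reading frames corresponds to the T2A peptide named in the record, which allows both proteins to be produced from one transcript. The second unit is a mouse PGK promoter driving mCherry constitutively, which marks transduced cells regardless of induction. The vector works as a response element for Gal4-based transcription factors such as those released by synthetic Notch receptors, so engineered T cells produce the immunosuppressive cytokine IL-10 and the checkpoint ligand PD-L1 only when that activator is engaged.
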