Features (pLannotate 1.2.2; 36 found; start..end, strand, type, name):
      1..534     +  CDS            IL10: IL10_HUMAN - Experimental evidence at protein level: Swiss-Prot protein existence level 1. Major immune regulatory cytokine that acts on many cells of the immune system where it has profound anti-inflammatory functions, limiting excessive tissue disruption caused by inflammation. Mechanistically, IL10 binds to its heterotetrameric receptor comprising IL10RA and IL10RB leading to JAK1 and STAT2-mediated phosphorylation of STAT3 (PubMed:16982608). In turn, STAT3 translocates to the nucleus where it drives expression of anti-inflammatory mediators (PubMed:18025162). Targets antigen-presenting cel
    601..1470    +  CDS            CD274: PD1L1_HUMAN - Also known as B7H1, PDCD1L1, PDCD1LG1, PDL1. Experimental evidence at protein level: Swiss-Prot protein existence level 1. The PDCD1-mediated inhibitory pathway is exploited by tumors to attenuate anti-tumor immunity and escape destruction by the immune system, thereby facilitating tumor survival (PubMed:28813417, PubMed:28813410). The interaction with PDCD1/PD-1 inhibits cytotoxic T lymphocytes (CTLs) effector function (By similarity). The blockage of the PDCD1-mediated pathway results in the reversal of the exhausted T- cell phenotype and the normalization of the anti-tumor res
   1534..1551    +  misc_feature   MCS (fragment): pUC18/19 multiple cloning site
   1596..2095    +  promoter       PGK promoter: mouse phosphoglycerate kinase 1 promoter
   2116..2823    +  CDS            mCherry: mCherry is a basic (constitutively fluorescent) red fluorescent protein published in 2004, derived from Discosoma sp.. It is reported to be a very rapidly-maturing monomer with low acid sensitivity.
   2838..2868    +  misc_feature   MCS (fragment): pUC18/19 multiple cloning site
   2885..2903    +  misc_feature   MCS (fragment): pBluescript multiple cloning site
   2903..3491    +  misc_feature   WPRE: woodchuck hepatitis virus posttranscriptional regulatory element
   3533..3552    +  misc_feature   cPPT/CTS (fragment): central polypurine tract and central termination sequence of HIV-1
   3554..3787    +  LTR            3' LTR (ΔU3): self-inactivating 3' long terminal repeat (LTR) from HIV-1
   3812..3830    -  promoter       SP6 promoter: promoter for bacteriophage SP6 RNA polymerase
   4058..4337    +  CDS            TcR (fragment): tetracycline efflux protein; tet; confers resistance to tetracycline
   4338..4386    -  misc_feature   bom (fragment): basis of mobility region from pBR322
   4488..4523    -  CDS            rop (fragment): Rop protein, which maintains plasmids at low copy number; rop
   4618..4722    +  promoter       AmpR promoter: bla
   4723..5583    +  CDS            AmpR: β-lactamase; bla; confers resistance to ampicillin, carbenicillin, and related antibiotics
   5754..6342    +  rep_origin     ori: high-copy-number ColE1/pMB1/pBR322/pUC origin of replication
   6525..6581    +  CDS            lacI (fragment): lac repressor; lacI; The lac repressor binds to the lac operator to inhibit transcription in E. coli. This inhibition can be relieved by adding lactose or isopropyl-β-D-thiogalactopyranoside (IPTG).
   6588..6917    +  promoter       SV40 promoter: SV40 enhancer and early promoter
   7117..7236    +  CDS            gpt (fragment): XGPT_ECOLI - Also known as gpp, gxu. Experimental evidence at protein level: Swiss-Prot protein existence level 1. Purine salvage pathway enzyme that catalyzes the transfer of the ribosyl-5-phosphate group from 5-phospho-alpha-D-ribose 1- diphosphate (PRPP) to the N9 position of the 6-oxopurines guanine and xanthine to form the corresponding ribonucleotides GMP (guanosine 5'- monophosphate) and XMP (xanthosine 5'-monophosphate), with the release of PPi. To a lesser extent, also acts on hypoxanthine (PubMed:9100006, PubMed:3886014). Does not ribophosphorylate adenine (PubMed:3886014). From Esch
   7236..7571    +  CDS            gpt (fragment): XGPT_ECOLI - Also known as gpp, gxu. Experimental evidence at protein level: Swiss-Prot protein existence level 1. Purine salvage pathway enzyme that catalyzes the transfer of the ribosyl-5-phosphate group from 5-phospho-alpha-D-ribose 1- diphosphate (PRPP) to the N9 position of the 6-oxopurines guanine and xanthine to form the corresponding ribonucleotides GMP (guanosine 5'- monophosphate) and XMP (xanthosine 5'-monophosphate), with the release of PPi. To a lesser extent, also acts on hypoxanthine (PubMed:9100006, PubMed:3886014). Does not ribophosphorylate adenine (PubMed:3886014). From Esch
   7666..7971    +  CDS            frsA (fragment): FRSA_ECOLI - Also known as yafA. Experimental evidence at protein level: Swiss-Prot protein existence level 1. Catalyzes the hydrolysis of esters (PubMed:15808744). Displays esterase activity toward pNP-butyrate (PubMed:15808744). May stimulate mixed-acid fermentation by acting as a fermentation/respiration switch that down-regulates respiration and up- regulates fermentation rates (PubMed:15169777). From Escherichia coli (strain K12).
   7975..8049    +  CDS            small t antigen (fragment): SV40 (simian virus 40) small t antigen
   8051..8116    +  intron         small t intron: SV40 (simian virus 40) small t antigen intron
   8246..8266    +  CDS            SV40 NLS: nuclear localization signal of SV40 (simian virus 40) large T antigen
   8585..8668    +  CDS            large T antigen (fragment): large T antigen from SV40 (simian virus 40)
   8691..8825    +  polyA_signal   SV40 poly(A) signal: SV40 polyadenylation signal
   8992..9321    +  CDS            nef (fragment): NEF_HV1BR - Experimental evidence at protein level: Swiss-Prot protein existence level 1. Extracellular Nef protein targets CD4(+) T-lymphocytes for apoptosis by interacting with CXCR4 surface receptors (PubMed:14990729). From Human immunodeficiency virus type 1 group M subtype B (isolate BRU/LAI) (HIV-1).
   9369..9626    +  LTR            5' LTR (truncated): truncated 5' long terminal repeat (LTR) from HIV-1
   9673..9798    +  misc_feature   HIV-1 Ψ: packaging signal of human immunodeficiency virus type 1
   9782..10120   +  CDS            HIV-1 gag (fragment): gag protein from human immunodeficiency virus 1; gag
  10295..10528   +  misc_feature   RRE: The Rev response element (RRE) of HIV-1 allows for Rev-dependent mRNA export from the nucleus to the cytoplasm.
  10905..11005   +  CDS            Rev (fragment): human immunodeficiency virus 1 (HIV-1) Rev protein; rev; enhances nuclear export of unspliced and incompletely spliced viral mRNAs
  11042..11159   +  misc_feature   cPPT/CTS: central polypurine tract and central termination sequence of HIV-1
  11196..11219   -  misc_feature   MCS (fragment): pBluescript multiple cloning site
  11352..11388   +  promoter       minimal CMV promoter (fragment): human cytomegalovirus (CMV) immediate early promoter
>Addgene plasmid #85430 | pHR_Gal4UAS_humanIL-10_T2A_PDL1_PGK_mCherry | addgene full sequence | sequence record 175194 | Addgene NGS Result
ATGCATAGCTCTGCCCTGCTGTGCTGTCTGGTCCTCTTGACAGGAGTGAGGGCTTCACCTGGACAAGGAA
CCCAGTCTGAAAACAGCTGCACTCACTTTCCCGGTAATCTCCCCAATATGCTGCGGGATTTGAGGGACGC
CTTTAGTAGGGTGAAGACGTTCTTTCAGATGAAAGACCAACTCGATAACTTGCTCCTGAAAGAGTCACTC
TTGGAGGATTTTAAGGGTTATCTTGGTTGCCAGGCATTGAGTGAGATGATTCAGTTCTATTTGGAAGAAG
TAATGCCTCAGGCTGAGAACCAGGATCCCGACATTAAAGCGCACGTAAATTCCCTCGGTGAAAATTTGAA
GACACTCAGGCTCCGGCTGCGACGCTGCCACCGCTTTCTTCCGTGCGAAAATAAGTCTAAAGCCGTGGAG
CAGGTGAAGAATGCTTTCAATAAGCTCCAAGAGAAAGGCATATATAAAGCAATGTCAGAGTTTGACATTT
TCATCAACTACATCGAAGCCTACATGACCATGAAAATCAGAAATCGGAAGCGCAGAGAGGGTCGAGGTTC
CCTGCTGACTTGTGGCGACGTAGAAGAGAATCCTGGGCCTATGCGGATTTTCGCGGTATTTATATTCATG
ACATACTGGCACCTTTTGAATGCATTCACCGTTACAGTGCCGAAGGACCTTTACGTTGTCGAATATGGTT
CCAATATGACTATCGAGTGTAAGTTCCCGGTTGAGAAACAGCTGGATCTTGCGGCGCTGATTGTTTACTG
GGAAATGGAAGACAAGAACATTATACAGTTCGTCCATGGGGAGGAGGATCTCAAAGTCCAACACTCTTCA
TATCGCCAGCGGGCACGGCTTTTGAAAGACCAACTTTCTCTCGGTAACGCCGCTTTGCAAATTACCGACG
TCAAACTCCAGGATGCGGGCGTATACAGATGCATGATTTCATATGGCGGAGCAGATTATAAGCGAATCAC
GGTCAAAGTCAACGCCCCATATAACAAGATCAACCAAAGAATCCTGGTTGTTGACCCGGTAACAAGCGAG
CATGAGCTGACATGCCAAGCTGAAGGATATCCAAAAGCTGAGGTAATATGGACAAGCTCAGACCACCAGG
TACTGTCAGGTAAGACCACCACAACAAACAGCAAAAGAGAAGAGAAGCTGTTCAACGTTACGTCCACACT
TCGGATTAATACAACTACCAACGAGATCTTCTACTGCACATTCAGGCGACTCGATCCTGAAGAGAACCAT
ACTGCCGAACTGGTTATACCGGAGTTGCCGCTTGCTCATCCACCGAATGAGCGCACGCATCTGGTTATAC
TGGGCGCAATTCTCCTCTGCCTCGGGGTGGCACTTACCTTTATCTTTAGGCTCCGCAAAGGACGGATGAT
GGACGTTAAAAAGTGTGGAATTCAAGACACAAATAGCAAAAAGCAGAGTGATACACACCTCGAAGAAACT
TAGGATCCTTGACTTGCGGCCGCAACTCCCACCTGCAACATGCGTGACTGACTGAGGCCGCGACTCTAGA
GTCGACCTGCATCTAGGCGCCGGAATTAGATCTCTCGAGGTTAACGAATTCTACCGGGTAGGGGAGGCGC
TTTTCCCAAGGCAGTCTGGAGCATGCGCTTTAGCAGCCCCGCTGGGCACTTGGCGCTACACAAGTGGCCT
CTGGCCTCGCACACATTCCACATCCACCGGTAGGCGCCAACCGGCTCCGTTCTTTGGTGGCCCCTTCGCG
CCACCTTCTACTCCTCCCCTAGTCAGGAAGTTCCCCCCCGCCCCGCAGCTCGCGTCGTGCAGGACGTGAC
AAATGGAAGTAGCACGTCTCACTAGTCTCGTGCAGATGGACAGCACCGCTGAGCAATGGAAGCGGGTAGG
CCTTTGGGGCAGCGGCCAATAGCAGCTTTGCTCCTTCGCTTTCTGGGCTCAGAGGCTGGGAAGGGGTGGG
TCCGGGGGCGGGCTCAGGGGCGGGCTCAGGGGCGGGGCGGGCGCCCGAAGGTCCTCCGGAGGCCCGGCAT
TCTGCACGCTTCAAAAGCGCACGTCTGCCGCGCTGTTCTCCTCTTCCTCATCTCCGGGCCTTTCGACCTG
CAGCCCAAGCTTACCATGGTGAGCAAGGGCGAGGAGGATAACATGGCCATCATCAAGGAGTTCATGCGCT
TCAAGGTGCACATGGAGGGCTCCGTGAACGGCCACGAGTTCGAGATCGAGGGCGAGGGCGAGGGCCGCCC
CTACGAGGGCACCCAGACCGCCAAGCTGAAGGTGACCAAGGGTGGCCCCCTGCCCTTCGCCTGGGACATC
CTGTCCCCTCAGTTCATGTACGGCTCCAAGGCCTACGTGAAGCACCCCGCCGACATCCCCGACTACTTGA
AGCTGTCCTTCCCCGAGGGCTTCAAGTGGGAGCGCGTGATGAACTTCGAGGACGGCGGCGTGGTGACCGT
GACCCAGGACTCCTCCCTGCAGGACGGCGAGTTCATCTACAAGGTGAAGCTGCGCGGCACCAACTTCCCC
TCCGACGGCCCCGTAATGCAGAAGAAGACCATGGGCTGGGAGGCCTCCTCCGAGCGGATGTACCCCGAGG
ACGGCGCCCTGAAGGGCGAGATCAAGCAGAGGCTGAAGCTGAAGGACGGCGGCCACTACGACGCTGAGGT
CAAGACCACCTACAAGGCCAAGAAGCCCGTGCAGCTGCCCGGCGCCTACAACGTCAACATCAAGTTGGAC
ATCACCTCCCACAACGAGGACTACACCATCGTGGAACAGTACGAACGCGCCGAGGGCCGCCACTCCACCG
GCGGCATGGACGAGCTGTACAAGTAAAGCGGCCGCGACTCTAGAGTCGACCTGCAGGCATGCAAGCTTGC
AGGCATGCAAGCTTGATATCAAGCTTATCGATAATCAACCTCTGGATTACAAAATTTGTGAAAGATTGAC
TGGTATTCTTAACTATGTTGCTCCTTTTACGCTATGTGGATACGCTGCTTTAATGCCTTTGTATCATGCT
ATTGCTTCCCGTATGGCTTTCATTTTCTCCTCCTTGTATAAATCCTGGTTGCTGTCTCTTTATGAGGAGT
TGTGGCCCGTTGTCAGGCAACGTGGCGTGGTGTGCACTGTGTTTGCTGACGCAACCCCCACTGGTTGGGG
CATTGCCACCACCTGTCAGCTCCTTTCCGGGACTTTCGCTTTCCCCCTCCCTATTGCCACGGCGGAACTC
ATCGCCGCCTGCCTTGCCCGCTGCTGGACAGGGGCTCGGCTGTTGGGCACTGACAATTCCGTGGTGTTGT
CGGGGAAATCATCGTCCTTTCCTTGGCTGCTCGCCTGTGTTGCCACCTGGATTCTGCGCGGGACGTCCTT
CTGCTACGTCCCTTCGGCCCTCAATCCAGCGGACCTTCCTTCCCGCGGCCTGCTGCCGGCTCTGCGGCCT
CTTCCGCGTCTTCGCCTTCGCCCTCAGACGAGTCGGATCTCCCTTTGGGCCGCCTCCCCGCAACGCCAAT
GACTTACAAGGCAGCTGTAGATCTTAGCCACTTTTTAAAAGAAAAGGGGGGACTGGAAGGGCTAATTCAC
TCCCAACGAAGACAAGATCTGCTTTTTGCTTGTACTGGGTCTCTCTGGTTAGACCAGATCTGAGCCTGGG
AGCTCTCTGGCTAACTAGGGAACCCACTGCTTAAGCCTCAATAAAGCTTGCCTTGAGTGCTTCAAGTAGT
GTGTGCCCGTCTGTTGTGTGACTCTGGTAACTAGAGATCCCTCAGACCCTTTTAGTCAGTGTGGAAAATC
TCTAGCAGCATCTAGAATTAATTCCGTGTATTCTATAGTGTCACCTAAATCGTATGTGTATGATACATAA
GGTTATGTATTAATTGTAGCCGCGTTCTAACGACAATATGTACAAGCCTAATTGTGTAGCATCTGGCTTA
CTGAAGCAGACCCTATCATCTCTCTCGTAAACTGCCGTCAGAGTCGGTTTGGTTGGACGAACCTTCTGAG
TTTCTGGTAACGCCGTCCCGCACCCGGAAATGGTCAGCGAACCAATCAGCAGGGTCATCGCTAGCCAGAT
CCTCTACGCCGGACGCATCGTGGCCGGCATCACCGGCGCCACAGGTGCGGTTGCTGGCGCCTATATCGCC
GACATCACCGATGGGGAAGATCGGGCTCGCCACTTCGGGCTCATGAGCGCTTGTTTCGGCGTGGGTATGG
TGGCAGGCCCCGTGGCCGGGGGACTGTTGGGCGCCATCTCCTTGCATGCACCATTCCTTGCGGCGGCGGT
GCTCAACGGCCTCAACCTACTACTGGGCTGCTTCCTAATGCAGGAGTCGCATAAGGGAGAGCGTCGAATG
GTGCACTCTCAGTACAATCTGCTCTGATGCCGCATAGTTAAGCCAGCCCCGACACCCGCCAACACCCGCT
GACGCGCCCTGACGGGCTTGTCTGCTCCCGGCATCCGCTTACAGACAAGCTGTGACCGTCTCCGGGAGCT
GCATGTGTCAGAGGTTTTCACCGTCATCACCGAAACGCGCGAGACGAAAGGGCCTCGTGATACGCCTATT
TTTATAGGTTAATGTCATGATAATAATGGTTTCTTAGACGTCAGGTGGCACTTTTCGGGGAAATGTGCGC
GGAACCCCTATTTGTTTATTTTTCTAAATACATTCAAATATGTATCCGCTCATGAGACAATAACCCTGAT
AAATGCTTCAATAATATTGAAAAAGGAAGAGTATGAGTATTCAACATTTCCGTGTCGCCCTTATTCCCTT
TTTTGCGGCATTTTGCCTTCCTGTTTTTGCTCACCCAGAAACGCTGGTGAAAGTAAAAGATGCTGAAGAT
CAGTTGGGTGCACGAGTGGGTTACATCGAACTGGATCTCAACAGCGGTAAGATCCTTGAGAGTTTTCGCC
CCGAAGAACGTTTTCCAATGATGAGCACTTTTAAAGTTCTGCTATGTGGCGCGGTATTATCCCGTATTGA
CGCCGGGCAAGAGCAACTCGGTCGCCGCATACACTATTCTCAGAATGACTTGGTTGAGTACTCACCAGTC
ACAGAAAAGCATCTTACGGATGGCATGACAGTAAGAGAATTATGCAGTGCTGCCATAACCATGAGTGATA
ACACTGCGGCCAACTTACTTCTGACAACGATCGGAGGACCGAAGGAGCTAACCGCTTTTTTGCACAACAT
GGGGGATCATGTAACTCGCCTTGATCGTTGGGAACCGGAGCTGAATGAAGCCATACCAAACGACGAGCGT
GACACCACGATGCCTGTAGCAATGGCAACAACGTTGCGCAAACTATTAACTGGCGAACTACTTACTCTAG
CTTCCCGGCAACAATTAATAGACTGGATGGAGGCGGATAAAGTTGCAGGACCACTTCTGCGCTCGGCCCT
TCCGGCTGGCTGGTTTATTGCTGATAAATCTGGAGCCGGTGAGCGTGGGTCTCGCGGTATCATTGCAGCA
CTGGGGCCAGATGGTAAGCCCTCCCGTATCGTAGTTATCTACACGACGGGGAGTCAGGCAACTATGGATG
AACGAAATAGACAGATCGCTGAGATAGGTGCCTCACTGATTAAGCATTGGTAACTGTCAGACCAAGTTTA
CTCATATATACTTTAGATTGATTTAAAACTTCATTTTTAATTTAAAAGGATCTAGGTGAAGATCCTTTTT
GATAATCTCATGACCAAAATCCCTTAACGTGAGTTTTCGTTCCACTGAGCGTCAGACCCCGTAGAAAAGA
TCAAAGGATCTTCTTGAGATCCTTTTTTTCTGCGCGTAATCTGCTGCTTGCAAACAAAAAAACCACCGCT
ACCAGCGGTGGTTTGTTTGCCGGATCAAGAGCTACCAACTCTTTTTCCGAAGGTAACTGGCTTCAGCAGA
GCGCAGATACCAAATACTGTTCTTCTAGTGTAGCCGTAGTTAGGCCACCACTTCAAGAACTCTGTAGCAC
CGCCTACATACCTCGCTCTGCTAATCCTGTTACCAGTGGCTGCTGCCAGTGGCGATAAGTCGTGTCTTAC
CGGGTTGGACTCAAGACGATAGTTACCGGATAAGGCGCAGCGGTCGGGCTGAACGGGGGGTTCATGCACA
CAGCCCAGCTTGGAGCGAACGACCTACACCGAACTGAGATACCTACAGCGTGAGCTATGAGAAAGCGCCA
CGCTTCCCGAAGGGAGAAAGGCGGACAGGTATCCGGTAAGCGGCAGGGTCGGAACAGGAGAGCGCACGAG
GGAGCTTCCAGGGGGAAACGCCTGGTATCTTTATAGTCCTGTCGGGTTTCGCCACCTCTGACTTGAGCGT
CGATTTTTGTGATGCTCGTCAGGGGGGCGGAGCCTATGGAAAAACGCCAGCAACGCGGCCTTTTTACGGT
TCCTGGCCTTTTGCTGGCCTTTTGCTCACATGTTCTTTCCTGCGTTATCCCCTGATTCTGTGGATAACCG
TATTACCGCCTTTGAGTGAGCTGATACCGCTCGCCGCAGCCGAACGACCGAGCGCAGCGAGTCAGTGAGC
GAGGAAGCGGAAGAGCGCCCAATACGCAAACCGCCTCTCCCCGCGCGTTGGCCGATTCATTAATGCAGCT
GTGGAATGTGTGTCAGTTAGGGTGTGGAAAGTCCCCAGGCTCCCCAGCAGGCAGAAGTATGCAAAGCATG
CATCTCAATTAGTCAGCAACCAGGTGTGGAAAGTCCCCAGGCTCCCCAGCAGGCAGAAGTATGCAAAGCA
TGCATCTCAATTAGTCAGCAACCATAGTCCCGCCCCTAACTCCGCCCATCCCGCCCCTAACTCCGCCCAG
TTCCGCCCATTCTCCGCCCCATGGCTGACTAATTTTTTTTATTTATGCAGAGGCCGAGGCCGCCTCGGCC
TCTGAGCTATTCCAGAAGTAGTGAGGAGGCTTTTTTGGAGGCCTAGGCTTTTGCAAAAAGCTTGGACACA
AGACAGGCTTGCGAGATATGTTTGAGAATACCACTTTATCCCGCGTCAGGGAGAGGCAGTGCGTAAAAAG
ACGCGGACTCATGTGAAATACTGGTTTTTAGTGCGCCAGATCTCTATAATCTCGCGCAACCTATTTTCCC
CTCGAACACTTTTTAAGCCGTAGATAAACAGGCTGGGACACTTCACATGAGCGAAAAATACATCGTCACC
TGGGACATGTTGCAGATCCATGCACGTAAACTCGCAAGCCGACTGATGCCTTCTGAACAATGGAAAGGCA
TTATTGCCGTAAGCCGTGGCGGTCTGTACCGGGTGCGTTACTGGCGCGTGAACTGGGTATTCGTCATGTC
GATACCGTTTGTATTTCCAGCTACGATCACGACAACCAGCGCGAGCTTAAAGTGCTGAAACGCGCAGAAG
GCGATGGCGAAGGCTTCATCGTTATTGATGACCTGGTGGATACCGGTGGTACTGCGGTTGCGATTCGTGA
AATGTATCCAAAAGCGCACTTTGTCACCATCTTCGCAAAACCGGCTGGTCGTCCGCTGGTTGATGACTAT
GTTGTTGATATCCCGCAAGATACCTGGATTGAACAGCCGTGGGATATGGGCGTCGTATTCGTCCCGCCAA
TCTCCGGTCGCTAATCTTTTCAACGCCTGGCACTGCCGGGCGTTGTTCTTTTTAACTTCAGGCGGGTTAC
AATAGTTTCCAGTAAGTATTCTGGAGGCTGCATCCATGACACAGGCAAACCTGAGCGAAACCCTGTTCAA
ACCCCGCTTTAAACATCCTGAAACCTCGACGCTAGTCCGCCGCTTTAATCACGGCGCACAACCGCCTGTG
CAGTCGGCCCTTGATGGTAAAACCATCCCTCACTGGTATCGCATGATTAACCGTCTGATGTGGATCTGGC
GCGGCATTGACCCACGCGAAATCCTCGACGTCCAGGCACGTATTGTGATGAGCGATGCCGAACGTACCGA
CGATGATTTATACGATACGGTGATTGGCTACCGTGGCGGCAACTGGATTTATGAGTGGGCCCCGGATCTT
TGTGAAGGAACCTTACTTCTGTGGTGTGACATAATTGGACAAACTACCTACAGAGATTTAAAGCTCTAAG
GTAAATATAAAATTTTTAAGTGTATAATGTGTTAAACTACTGATTCTAATTGTTTGTGTATTTTAGATTC
CAACCTATGGAACTGATGAATGGGAGCAGTGGTGGAATGCCTTTAATGAGGAAAACCTGTTTTGCTCAGA
AGAAATGCCATCTAGTGATGATGAGGCTACTGCTGACTCTCAACATTCTACTCCTCCAAAAAAGAAGAGA
AAGGTAGAAGACCCCAAGGACTTTCCTTCAGAATTGCTAAGTTTTTTGAGTCATGCTGTGTTTAGTAATA
GAACTCTTGCTTGCTTTGCTATTTACACCACAAAGGAAAAAGCTGCACTGCTATACAAGAAAATTATGGA
AAAATATTCTGTAACCTTTATAAGTAGGCATAACAGTTATAATCATAACATACTGTTTTTTCTTACTCCA
CACAGGCATAGAGTGTCTGCTATTAATAACTATGCTCAAAAATTGTGTACCTTTAGCTTTTTAATTTGTA
AAGGGGTTAATAAGGAATATTTGATGTATAGTGCCTTGACTAGAGATCATAATCAGCCATACCACATTTG
TAGAGGTTTTACTTGCTTTAAAAAACCTCCCACACCTCCCCCTGAACCTGAAACATAAAATGAATGCAAT
TGTTGTTGTTAACTTGTTTATTGCAGCTTATAATGGTTACAAATAAAGCAATAGCATCACAAATTTCACA
AATAAAGCATTTTTTTCACTGCATTCTAGTTGTGGTTTGTCCAAACTCATCAATGTATCTTATCATGTCT
GGATCAACTGGATAACTCAAGCTAACCAAAATCATCCCAAACTTCCCACCCCATACCCTATTACCACTGC
CAATTACCTGTGGTTTCATTTACTCTAAACCTGTGATTCCTCTGAATTATTTTCATTTTAAAGAAATTGT
ATTTGTTAAATATGTACTACAAACTTAGTAGTTGGAAGGGCTAATTCACTCCCAAAGAAGACAAGATATC
CTTGATCTGTGGATCTACCACACACAAGGCTACTTCCCTGATTAGCAGAACTACACACCAGGGCCAGGGG
TCAGATATCCACTGACCTTTGGATGGTGCTACAAGCTAGTACCAGTTGAGCCAGATAAGGTAGAAGAGGC
CAATAAAGGAGAGAACACCAGCTTGTTACACCCTGTGAGCCTGCATGGGATGGATGACCCGGAGAGAGAA
GTGTTAGAGTGGAGGTTTGACAGCCGCCTAGCATTTCATCACGTGGCCCGAGAGCTGCATCCGGAGTACT
TCAAGAACTGCTGATATCGAGCTTGCTACAAGGGACTTTCCGCTGGGGACTTTCCAGGGAGGCGTGGCCT
GGGCGGGACTGGGGAGTGGCGAGCCCTCAGATCCTGCATATAAGCAGCTGCTTTTTGCCTGTACTGGGTC
TCTCTGGTTAGACCAGATCTGAGCCTGGGAGCTCTCTGGCTAACTAGGGAACCCACTGCTTAAGCCTCAA
TAAAGCTTGCCTTGAGTGCTTCAAGTAGTGTGTGCCCGTCTGTTGTGTGACTCTGGTAACTAGAGATCCC
TCAGACCCTTTTAGTCAGTGTGGAAAATCTCTAGCAGTGGCGCCCGAACAGGGACTTGAAAGCGAAAGGG
AAACCAGAGGAGCTCTCTCGACGCAGGACTCGGCTTGCTGAAGCGCGCACGGCAAGAGGCGAGGGGCGGC
GACTGGTGAGTACGCCAAAAATTTTGACTAGCGGAGGCTAGAAGGAGAGAGATGGGTGCGAGAGCGTCAG
TATTAAGCGGGGGAGAATTAGATCGCGATGGGAAAAAATTCGGTTAAGGCCAGGGGGAAAGAAAAAATAT
AAATTAAAACATATAGTATGGGCAAGCAGGGAGCTAGAACGATTCGCAGTTAATCCTGGCCTGTTAGAAA
CATCAGAAGGCTGTAGACAAATACTGGGACAGCTACAACCATCCCTTCAGACAGGATCAGAAGAACTTAG
ATCATTATATAATACAGTAGCAACCCTCTATTGTGTGCATCAAAGGATAGAGATAAAAGACACCAAGGAA
GCTTTAGACAAGATAGAGGAAGAGCAAAACAAAAGTAAGACCACCGCACAGCAAGCGGCCGGCCGCTGAT
CTTCAGACCTGGAGGAGGAGATATGAGGGACAATTGGAGAAGTGAATTATATAAATATAAAGTAGTAAAA
ATTGAACCATTAGGAGTAGCACCCACCAAGGCAAAGAGAAGAGTGGTGCAGAGAGAAAAAAGAGCAGTGG
GAATAGGAGCTTTGTTCCTTGGGTTCTTGGGAGCAGCAGGAAGCACTATGGGCGCAGCGTCAATGACGCT
GACGGTACAGGCCAGACAATTATTGTCTGGTATAGTGCAGCAGCAGAACAATTTGCTGAGGGCTATTGAG
GCGCAACAGCATCTGTTGCAACTCACAGTCTGGGGCATCAAGCAGCTCCAGGCAAGAATCCTGGCTGTGG
AAAGATACCTAAAGGATCAACAGCTCCTGGGGATTTGGGGTTGCTCTGGAAAACTCATTTGCACCACTGC
TGTGCCTTGGAATGCTAGTTGGAGTAATAAATCTCTGGAACAGATTTGGAATCACACGACCTGGATGGAG
TGGGACAGAGAAATTAACAATTACACAAGCTTAATACACTCCTTAATTGAAGAATCGCAAAACCAGCAAG
AAAAGAATGAACAAGAATTATTGGAATTAGATAAATGGGCAAGTTTGTGGAATTGGTTTAACATAACAAA
TTGGCTGTGGTATATAAAATTATTCATAATGATAGTAGGAGGCTTGGTAGGTTTAAGAATAGTTTTTGCT
GTACTTTCTATAGTGAATAGAGTTAGGCAGGGATATTCACCATTATCGTTTCAGACCCACCTCCCAACCC
CGAGGGGACCCGACAGGCCCGAAGGAATAGAAGAAGAAGGTGGAGAGAGAGACAGAGACAGATCCATTCG
ATTAGTGAACGGATCTCGACGGTATCGCCAAATGGCAGTATTCATCCACAATTTTAAAAGAAAAGGGGGG
ATTGGGGGGTACAGTGCAGGGGAAAGAATAGTAGACATAATAGCAACAGACATACAAACTAAAGAATTAC
AAAAACAAATTACAAAAATTCAAAATTTTCGGGTTTATTACAGGGACAGCAGAGATCCAGTTTGGATCGA
TAAGCTTGATATCGAATTCGGAGCACTGTCCTCCGAACGTCGGAGCACTGTCCTCCGAACGTCGGAGCAC
TGTCCTCCGAACGTCGGAGCACTGTCCTCCGAACGGAGCATGTCCTCCGAACGTCGGAGCACTGTCCTCC
GAACGACTAGTTAGGCGTGTACGGTGGGAGGCCTATATAAGCAGAGCTCGTTTAGTGAACCGTCAGATCG
CCTGGAGACGCCATCCACGCTGTTTTGACCTCCATAGAAGACACCGGGACCGATCCAGCCTCTCGACATT
CGTTGGATCGCCGCCACC
